>Addgene plasmid #203121 | Salsa-BC280-P3H4 | addgene full sequence | sequence record 421465 | Addgene NGS Result
AGCGCCCAATACGCAAACCGCCTCTCCCCGCGCGTTGGCCGATTCATTAATGCAGTCGAGGGATCTCCAT
AAGAGAAGAGGGACAGCTATGACTGGGAGTAGTCAGGAGAGGAGGAAAAATCTGGCTAGTAAAACATGTA
AGGAAAATTTTAGGGATGTTAAAGAAAAAAATAACACAAAACAAAATATAAAAAAAATCTAACCTCAAGT
CAAGGCTTTTCTATGGAATAAGGAATGGACAGCAGGGGGCTGTTTCATATACTGATGACCTCTTTATAGC
CAACCTTTGTTCATGGCAGCCAGCATATGGGCATATGTTGCCAAACTCTAAACCAAATACTCATTCTGAT
GTTTTAAATGATTTGCCCTCCCATATGTCCTTCCGAGTGAGAGACACAAAAAATTCCAACACACTATTGC
AATGAAAATAAATTTCCTTTATTAGCCAGAAGTCAGATGCTCAAGGGGCTTCATGATGTCCCCATAATTT
TTGGCAGAGGGAAAAAGATCGATCTCAGTGGTATTTGTGAGCCAGGGCATTGGCCACACCAGCCACCACC
TTCTGATAGGCAGCCTGCACCTGAGGAGTGAATTCTTTGCCAAAATGATGAGACAGCACAACAACCAGCA
CGTTGCCCAGGAGCTGTAGGAAAGAGAAGAAGGCATGAACATGGTTAGCAGAGGGGCCCGGTTTGGACTC
AGAGTATTTTATCCTCATCTCAAACAGTGTATATCATTGTAACCATAAAGAGAAAGGCAGGATGATGACC
AGGGTGTAGTTGTTTCTACCAATAAGAATATTTCCACGCCAGCCAGAATTTATATGCAGAAATATTCTAC
CTTATCATTTAATTATAACAATTGTTCTCTAAAACTGTGCTGAAGTACAATATAATATACCCTGATTGCC
TTGAAAAAAAAGTGATTAGAGAAAGTACTTACAATCTGACAAATAAACAAAAGTGAATTTAAAAATTCGT
TACAAATGCAAGCTAAAGTTTAACGAAAAAGTTACAGAAAATGAAAAGAAAATAAGAGGAGACAATGGTT
GTCAACAGAGTAGAAAGTGAAAGAAACAAAATTATCATGAGGGTCCATGGTGATACAAGGGACATCTTCC
CATTCTAAACAACACCCTGAAAACTTTGCCCCCTCCATATAACATGAATTTTACAATAGCGAAAAAGAAA
GAACAATCAAGGGTCCCCAAACTCACCCTGAAGTTCTCAGCTCTAGAGATATCGTCGAGGCCGCGCTAGC
GTTTAAACTGTCGACCTTAATTAAGAGATCTGCTCGAGGCGCGTCAGCTGACTAGAGGATCCCCGGGTAC
CGAGCTCGAATTCGGGGCCGCGGAGGCTGGATCGGTCCCGGTGTCTTCTATGGAGGTCAAAACAGCGTGG
ATGGCGTCTCCAGGCGATCTGACGGTTCACTAAACGAGCTCTGCTTATATAGGCCTCCCACCGTACACGC
CTACCTCGACCCGGGTACCGAGCTCGACTTTCACTTTTCTCTATCACTGATAGGGAGTGGTAAACTCGAC
TTTCACTTTTCTCTATCACTGATAGGGAGTGGTAAACTCGACTTTCACTTTTCTCTATCACTGATAGGGA
GTGGTAAACTCGACTTTCACTTTTCTCTATCACTGATAGGGAGTGGTAAACTCGACTTTCACTTTTCTCT
ATCACTGATAGGGAGTGGTAAACTCGACCTATATAAGCAGAGCTCGTTTAGTGAACCGTCAGATCGCCTG
GAGACGCCATCCACGCTGTTTTGACCTCCATAGAAGACACCGGGACCGATCCAGCCTCCGCGGCCCCGAA
TTCCTGCAGCGGCCGCTCTAGAACTAGTGGATCCCCGCGGATGGTGAGCAAGGGCGAGGAGCTGTTCACC
GGGGTGGTGCCCATCCTGGTCGAGCTGGACGGCGACGTAAACGGCCACAAGTTCAGCGTGTCCGGCGAGG
GCGAGGGCGATGCCACCTACGGCAAGCTGACCCTGAAGTTCATCTGCACCACCGGCAAGCTGCCCGTGCC
CTGGCCCACCCTCGTGACCACCCTGACCTACGGCGTGCAGTGCTTCAGCCGCTACCCCGACCACATGAAG
CAGCACGACTTCTTCAAGTCCGCCATGCCCGAAGGCTACGTCCAGGAGCGCACCATCTTCTTCAAGGACG
ACGGCAACTACAAGACCCGCGCCGAGGTGAAGTTCGAGGGCGACACCCTGGTGAACCGCATCGAGCTGAA
GGGCATCGACTTCAAGGAGGACGGCAACATCCTGGGGCACAAGCTGGAGTACAACTACAACAGCCACAAC
GTCTATATCATGGCCGACAAGCAGAAGAACGGCATCAAGGTGAACTTCAAGATCCGCCACAACATCGAGG
ACGGCAGCGTGCAGCTCGCCGACCACTACCAGCAGAACACCCCCATCGGCGACGGCCCCGTGCTGCTGCC
CGACAACCACTACCTGAGCACCCAGTCCGCCCTGAGCAAAGACCCCAACGAGAAGCGCGATCACATGGTC
CTGCTGGAGTTCGTGACCGCCGCCGGGATCACTCTCGGCATGGACGAGCTGTACAAGTAATTCTCTCTGC
GAATTCGATATCAAGCTTGTCGACCTAGTTCTAGAGGATCCAGACATGATAAGATACATTGATGAGTTTG
GACAAACCACAACTAGAATGCAGTGAAAAAAATGCTTTATTTGTGAAATTTGTGATGCTATTGCTTTATT
TGTAACCATTATAAGCTGCAATAAACAAGTTAACAACAACAATTGCATTCATTTTATGTTTCAGGTTCAG
GGGGAGGTGTGGGAGGTTTTTTAAAGCAAGTAAAACCTCTACAAATGTGGTATGGCTGATTATGATCCTG
CAAGCCTCGTCGTCCTGGCCGGACCACGCTATCTGTGCAAGGTCCCCGGCCCCGGACGCGCGCTCCATGA
GCAGAGCGCCCGCCGCCGAGGCGAAGACTCGGGCGGCGCCCTGCCCGTCCCACCAGGTCAACAGGCGGTA
ACCGGCCTCTTCATCGGGAATGCGCGCGACCTTCAGCATCGCCGGCATGTCCCCCTGGCGGACGGGAAGT
ATCCAGCTCGACCAAGCTGGCCGCGTCGAGTGAAGACGAAAGGGCCTCGTGATACGCCTATTTTTATAGG
TTAATGTCATGATAATAATGGTTTCTTAGACGTCAGGTGGCACTTTTCGGGGAAATGTGCGCGGAACCCC
TATTTGTTTATTTTTCTAAATACATTCAAATATGTATCCGCTCATGAGACAATAACCCTGATAAATGCTT
CAATAATATTGAAAAAGGAAGAGTATGAGTATTCAACATTTCCGTGTCGCCCTTATTCCCTTTTTTGCGG
CATTTTGCCTTCCTGTTTTTGCTCACCCAGAAACGCTGGTGAAAGTAAAAGATGCTGAAGATCAGTTGGG
TGCACGAGTGGGTTACATCGAACTGGATCTCAACAGCGGTAAGATCCTTGAGAGTTTTCGCCCCGAAGAA
CGTTTTCCAATGATGAGCACTTTTAAAGTTCTGCTATGTGGCGCGGTATTATCCCGTGTTGACGCCGGGC
AAGAGCAACTCGGTCGCCGCATACACTATTCTCAGAATGACTTGGTTGAGTACTCACCAGTCACAGAAAA
GCATCTTACGGATGGCATGACAGTAAGAGAATTATGCAGTGCTGCCATAACCATGAGTGATAACACTGCG
GCCAACTTACTTCTGACAACGATCGGAGGACCGAAGGAGCTAACCGCTTTTTTGCACAACATGGGGGATC
ATGTAACTCGCCTTGATCGTTGGGAACCGGAGCTGAATGAAGCCATACCAAACGACGAGCGTGACACCAC
GATGCCTGTAGCAATGGCAACAACGTTGCGCAAACTATTAACTGGCGAACTACTTACTCTAGCTTCCCGG
CAACAATTAATAGACTGGATGGAGGCGGATAAAGTTGCAGGACCACTTCTGCGCTCGGCCCTTCCGGCTG
GCTGGTTTATTGCTGATAAATCTGGAGCCGGTGAGCGTGGGTCTCGCGGTATCATTGCAGCACTGGGGCC
AGATGGTAAGCCCTCCCGTATCGTAGTTATCTACACGACGGGGAGTCAGGCAACTATGGATGAACGAAAT
AGACAGATCGCTGAGATAGGTGCCTCACTGATTAAGCATTGGTAACTGTCAGACCAAGTTTACTCATATA
TACTTTAGATTGATTTAAAACTTCATTTTTAATTTAAAAGGATCTAGGTGAAGATCCTTTTTGATAATCT
CATGACCAAAATCCCTTAACGTGAGTTTTCGTTCCACTGAGCGTCAGACCCCGTAGAAAAGATCAAAGGA
TCTTCTTGAGATCCTTTTTTTCTGCGCGTAATCTGCTGCTTGCAAACAAAAAAACCACCGCTACCAGCGG
TGGTTTGTTTGCCGGATCAAGAGCTACCAACTCTTTTTCCGAAGGTAACTGGCTTCAGCAGAGCGCAGAT
ACCAAATACTGTTCTTCTAGTGTAGCCGTAGTTAGGCCACCACTTCAAGAACTCTGTAGCACCGCCTACA
TACCTCGCTCTGCTAATCCTGTTACCAGTGGCTGCTGCCAGTGGCGATAAGTCGTGTCTTACCGGGTTGG
ACTCAAGACGATAGTTACCGGATAAGGCGCAGCGGTCGGGCTGAACGGGGGGTTCGTGCACACAGCCCAG
CTTGGAGCGAACGACCTACACCGAACTGAGATACCTACAGCGTGAGCTATGAGAAAGCGCCACGCTTCCC
GAAGGGAGAAAGGCGGACAGGTATCCGGTAAGCGGCAGGGTCGGAACAGGAGAGCGCACGAGGGAGCTTC
CAGGGGGAAACGCCTGGTATCTTTATAGTCCTGTCGGGTTTCGCCACCTCTGACTTGAGCGTCGATTTTT
GTGATGCTCGTCAGGGGGGCGGAGCCTATGGAAAAACGCCAGCAACGCGGCCTTTTTACGGTTCCTGGCC
TTTTGCTGGCCTTTTGCTCACATGTTCTTTCCTGCGTTATCCCCTGATTCTGTGGATAACCGTATTACCG
CCTTTGAGTGAGCTGATACCGCTCGCCGCAGCCGAACGACCGAGCGCAGCGAGTCAGTGAGCGAGGAAGC
GGAAG
Features (pLannotate 1.2.2; 17 found; start..end, strand, type, name):
      2..55      +  CDS            lacI (fragment): lac repressor; lacI; The lac repressor binds to the lac operator to inhibit transcription in E. coli. This inhibition can be relieved by adding lactose or isopropyl-β-D-thiogalactopyranoside (IPTG).
    388..443     -  polyA_signal   β-globin poly(A) signal: rabbit β-globin polyadenylation signal (Gil and Proudfoot, 1987)
    518..640     -  CDS            HBB: HBB_COLGU - Experimental evidence at transcript level: Swiss-Prot protein existence level 2. Involved in oxygen transport from the lung to the various peripheral tissues. From Colobus guereza (Mantled guereza) (Eastern black-and-white colobus monkey).
    644..1216    -  intron         β-globin intron: intron from rabbit β-globin gene
   1312..1343    -  misc_feature   MCS (fragment): pUC18/19 multiple cloning site
   1437..1475    -  promoter       minimal CMV promoter: human cytomegalovirus (CMV) immediate early promoter
   1493..1708    -  protein_bind   tetracycline response element (fragment): contains seven copies of the tetracycline operator tetO tetracycline repressor TetR
   1708..1753    +  promoter       TRE3GV promoter (fragment): 3rd-generation Tet-responsive promoter that can be activated by binding of Tet-On® 3G, optimized for retroviral and lentiviral vectors
   1829..1856    +  misc_feature   MCS (fragment): pBluescript multiple cloning site
   1861..2580    +  CDS            EGFP: the original enhanced GFP (Yang et al., 1996) mammalian codon-optimized
   2591..2613    +  misc_feature   MCS (fragment): pBluescript multiple cloning site
   2627..2761    -  polyA_signal   SV40 poly(A) signal: SV40 polyadenylation signal
   2784..2867    -  CDS            large T antigen (fragment): large T antigen from SV40 (simian virus 40)
   2861..3091    -  CDS            str (fragment): STR_KLEPN - Protein inferred from homology: Swiss-Prot protein existence level 3. The aminoglycoside phosphotransferases achieve inactivation of their antibiotic substrates by phosphorylation. From Klebsiella pneumoniae.
   3210..3314    +  promoter       AmpR promoter: bla
   3315..4175    +  CDS            AmpR: β-lactamase; bla; confers resistance to ampicillin, carbenicillin, and related antibiotics
   4346..4934    +  rep_origin     ori: high-copy-number ColE1/pMB1/pBR322/pUC origin of replication
