[The description below was written by a language model from this plasmid's Addgene catalogue record and pLannotate feature annotations shown in this document.]
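Description:
Salsa-BC280-P3H4 is a 5.1 kb mammalian expression plasmid built on the pCER206 backbone and serves as one member of a set of barcoded reporter plasmids for PRESTO-Salsa, a highly multiplexed assay for screening bioactivity against G protein-coupled receptors. It is propagated in E. coli at high copy from a ColE1/pUC-type origin and selected with ampicillin through the bla (AmpR) gene and its native promoter. No mammalian selection marker is annotated; short fragments matching lacI, SV40 large T antigen and an aminoglycoside phosphotransferase appear to be backbone remnants rather than functional genes.

The payload is a synthetic insert of about 730 bp, EGFP/BC280, placed between BsrGI and HindIII sites and driven by a tetracycline response element. The feature table shows a tetO array flanked on both sides by minimal promoters, suggesting a bidirectional Tet-responsive arrangement. In one direction, a TRE3G-type minimal promoter fragment leads into mammalian codon-optimised EGFP. An SV40 polyadenylation signal is annotated downstream of EGFP, though on the opposite strand. In the other direction, a minimal CMV promoter faces a multiple cloning site fragment, a rabbit β-globin intron, a β-globin coding segment and the β-globin poly(A) signal, with no distinct cargo annotated there. The barcode itself (BC280) is not annotated as a separate feature. The position of the cloning sites suggests it lies at or just after the 3′ end of EGFP, where it would be carried on the reporter transcript, but the record does not state this.

In use, a tetracycline-controlled transactivator binding the TRE would switch on the EGFP/barcode transcript, so that barcode abundance can be read out alongside many other barcoded reporters in a pool. The record does not state which receptor is paired with this barcode.
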