Addgene plasmid #203121: Salsa-BC280-P3H4
Purpose: Expression of barcoded reporter plasmid for PRESTO-Salsa; EGFP/BC280
Depositing lab: Noah Palm. Depositing organization: Yale University. Publication: Highly multiplexed bioactivity screening reveals human and microbiota metabolome-GPCRome interactions. Chen H, Rosen CE, Gonzalez-Hernandez JA, Song D, Potempa J, Ring AM, Palm NW. Cell. 2023 Jul 6;186(14):3095-3110.e19. doi: 10.1016/j.cell.2023.05.024. Epub 2023 Jun 14. PubMed 37321219.
Backbone
  Vector backbone: pCER206
  Vector type: Mammalian Expression
Growth in bacteria
  Bacterial resistance: Ampicillin, 100 μg/mL
  Growth temperature: 37°C
  Growth strain: DH5alpha
  Copy number: High Copy
Gene/Insert
  Gene/Insert name: EGFP/BC280
  Species: Synthetic
  Insert size (bp): 730
  Promoter: Tet Response Element (TRE)
  Cloning method: Restriction Enzyme; 5′ cloning site BsrGI (not destroyed); 3′ cloning site HindIII (not destroyed)
  Sequencing primers: 5′ Custom primer (GAAGCGCGATCACATGG)
Terms and licenses: Academic/Nonprofit Terms; Industry Terms: Not Available to Industry
How to cite: Salsa-BC280-P3H4 was a gift from Noah Palm (Addgene plasmid # 203121 ; http://n2t.net/addgene:203121 ; RRID:Addgene_203121)
