>Addgene plasmid #203121 | Salsa-BC280-P3H4 | depositor partial sequence | sequence record 393994 | BC280
TTCTCTCTGC
